Addgene plasmid #164836: pET28_hTLN2-head
Purpose: Expression of human talin2 head
Depositing lab: Tina Izard. Depositing organization: UF Scripps Biomedical Research. Publication: A distinct talin2 structure directs isoform specificity in cell adhesion. Rangarajan ES, Primi MC, Colgan LA, Chinthalapudi K, Yasuda R, Izard T. J Biol Chem. 2020 Sep 11;295(37):12885-12899. doi: 10.1074/jbc.RA119.010789. Epub 2020 Jun 30. PubMed 32605925.
Backbone
  Vector backbone: PET28a
  Vector type: Bacterial Expression
Growth in bacteria
  Bacterial resistance: Kanamycin, 50 μg/mL
  Growth temperature: 37°C
  Growth strain: DH5alpha
  Copy number: High Copy
Gene/Insert
  Gene/Insert name: TLN2
  Species: H. sapiens (human)
  Entrez Gene: TLN2 (a.k.a. ILWEQ)
  Tag / fusion protein: His8 (N terminal on backbone)
  Cloning method: Unknown
Terms and licenses: Academic/Nonprofit Terms; Industry Terms: Not Available to Industry
How to cite: pET28_hTLN2-head was a gift from Tina Izard (Addgene plasmid # 164836 ; http://n2t.net/addgene:164836 ; RRID:Addgene_164836)
