[The description below was written by a language model from this plasmid's Addgene catalogue record and pLannotate feature annotations shown in this document.]
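Description:
pET28_hTLN2-head is a bacterial expression plasmid built on the pET28a backbone for producing the head domain of human talin2 (TLN2) in E. coli. The sequenced record is 6,580 nt. It is propagated through a ColE1/pMB1-type origin, accompanied by the bom region and the rop gene, and is selected with kanamycin through the aph(3')-Ia KanR cassette. An f1 origin is also present. The short tetracycline-resistance and AmpR promoter fragments flagged by the annotation are non-functional backbone remnants.

The expression cassette follows the standard pET arrangement. A T7 promoter is followed directly by a lac operator and the T7 gene 10 ribosome binding site, and the plasmid carries its own lacI gene. Transcription therefore depends on a host supplying T7 RNA polymerase and is induced with IPTG. The catalogue lists an N-terminal His8 tag. This fits the short tag-like feature that spans the sequence origin just upstream of the insert, which the software matched to a fragment of a composite His/TEV tag, although the record does not confirm a protease cleavage site. The roughly 1.2 kb talin2 coding fragment was auto-annotated by similarity to mouse Tln2, but the catalogue gives the species as human, and the mouse label probably reflects the conservation of the two orthologues. Downstream lie the vector's T7 tag, a His-tag fragment and the T7 terminator. The record does not say whether these downstream tags are translated or whether a stop codon ends the insert first.

The construct is intended for recombinant expression and affinity purification of the talin2 head, and was deposited with structural work on talin isoform specificity in cell adhesion.
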