Features (pLannotate 1.2.2; 21 found; start..end, strand, type, name):
     37..1245    +  CDS            Tln2 (fragment): TLN2_MOUSE - Experimental evidence at protein level: Swiss-Prot protein existence level 1. As a major component of focal adhesion plaques that links integrin to the actin cytoskeleton, may play an important role in cell adhesion. Recruits PIP5K1C to focal adhesion plaques and strongly activates its kinase activity (By similarity). From Mus musculus (Mouse).
   1252..1284    +  CDS            T7 tag (gene 10 leader): leader peptide from bacteriophage T7 gene 10 promotes efficient translation in E. coli
   1334..1351    +  CDS            9xHis (fragment): 9xHis affinity tag
   1361..1410    +  CDS            SET1 (fragment): solubility-enhancement tag derived from T7 phage gene 10B
   1418..1465    +  terminator     T7 terminator: transcription terminator for bacteriophage T7 RNA polymerase
   1502..1930    +  rep_origin     f1 ori (sequence partly withheld): f1 bacteriophage origin of replication; arrow indicates direction of (+) strand synthesis
   1983..2040    +  promoter       AmpR promoter (fragment): bla
   2049..2864    -  CDS            KanR: aminoglycoside phosphotransferase; aph(3')-Ia; confers resistance to kanamycin in bacteria or G418 (Geneticin®) in eukaryotes
   2986..3574    +  rep_origin     ori: high-copy-number ColE1/pMB1/pBR322/pUC origin of replication
   3760..3899    -  misc_feature   bom: basis of mobility region from pBR322
   4001..4192    -  CDS            rop: Rop protein, which maintains plasmids at low copy number; rop
   4209..4589    +  CDS            YPB1_ECOLX: Protein predicted: Swiss-Prot protein existence level 4. From Escherichia coli.
   4661..4952    -  CDS            TcR (fragment): tetracycline efflux protein; tet; confers resistance to tetracycline
   4967..4988    -  protein_bind   CAP binding site: CAP binding activates transcription in the presence of cAMP. E. coli catabolite activator protein
   5001..6083    -  CDS            lacI: lac repressor; lacI; The lac repressor binds to the lac operator to inhibit transcription in E. coli. This inhibition can be relieved by adding lactose or isopropyl-β-D-thiogalactopyranoside (IPTG).
   6084..6161    -  promoter       lacI promoter: lacI
   6169..6448    -  CDS            TcR (fragment): tetracycline efflux protein; tet; confers resistance to tetracycline
   6470..6488    +  promoter       T7 promoter: promoter for bacteriophage T7 RNA polymerase
   6489..6513    +  protein_bind   lac operator: The lac repressor binds to the lac operator to inhibit transcription in E. coli. This inhibition can be relieved by adding lactose or isopropyl-β-D-thiogalactopyranoside (IPTG). lac repressor encoded by lacI
   6528..6550    +  RBS            RBS: efficient ribosome binding site from bacteriophage T7 gene 10 (Olins and Rangwala, 1989)
   6569..5       +  CDS            capTEV™ (fragment) (across the origin): composite tag for in vivo biotinylation, TEV protease cleavage, and 6xHis tagging
>Addgene plasmid #164836 | pET28_hTLN2-head | addgene full sequence | sequence record 325969 | Addgene NGS Result
CATCACCATCATCTGGAAGTTCTGTTCCAGGGGCCCATGGTGGCCCTGTCCTTAAAGATTTGTGTGCGCC
ACTGCAACGTGGTGAAGACCATGCAGTTTGAACCATCTACAGCTGTGTACGATGCGTGTCGAGTCATTCG
GGAACGGGTGCCTGAGGCACAAGCTGGGCAAGCTTCTGACTATGGACTCTTTCTTTCGGATGAAGACCCG
AGGAAAGGGATTTGGCTGGAAGCGGGCAGAACACTGGATTACTACATGTTGCGGAATGGGGATATTTTGG
AATATAAAAAGAAACAGAGACCTCAGAAAATCCGGATGCTGGATGGATCTGTGAAGACAGTGATGGTGGA
TGATTCCAAGACTGTGGGGGAGCTCCTGGTCACTATTTGTAGCAGAATAGGAATAACAAATTATGAAGAA
TACTCCTTAATCCAAGAAACTATCGAAGAAAAGAAAGAGGAAGGAACGGGCACACTCAAAAAAGACAGGA
CACTGTTACGAGATGAGAGGAAAATGGAGAAGTTGAAGGCCAAGCTGCACACAGATGATGACCTAAATTG
GCTGGATCACAGCCGAACATTCAGAGAACAAGGAGTAGATGAAAACGAAACGTTGCTGCTTAGACGGAAG
TTCTTTTACTCTGATCAGAATGTAGATTCGAGAGACCCCGTGCAGCTGAACTTGCTTTATGTTCAGGCAC
AGGATGACATCCTGAATGGCTCTCACCCTGTCTCCTTCGAGAAAGCTTGCGAGTTTGGTGGATTTCAAGC
CCAGATACAATTTGGACCTCATGTGGAACATAAACACAAACCTGGATTTTTAGATCTGAAGGAATTCCTG
CCCAAAGAATACATCAAGCAGAGAGGAGCTGAAAAGAGGATCTTTCAGGAGCATAAGAACTGCGGAGAGA
TGAGCGAGATAGAAGCCAAGGTCAAGTACGTCAAACTCGCACGGTCCCTCCGCACATATGGCGTGTCCTT
CTTCCTGGTGAAGGAGAAGATGAAAGGCAAGAACAAGCTGGTGCCTCGCCTGCTGGGGATCACCAAAGAC
TCGGTGATGCGCGTGGATGAGAAGACCAAGGAAGTGCTGCAGGAGTGGCCCCTCACCACCGTCAAGCGCT
GGGCAGCCTCACCCAAGAGCTTCACACTGGATTTTGGGGAGTATCAGGAAAGCTACTATTCAGTACAAAC
CACCGAGGGAGAGCAGATATCCCAGCTGATTGCAGGCTACATTGACATCATCCTGTGACATATGGCTAGC
ATGACTGGTGGACAGCAAATGGGTCGCGGATCCGAATTCGAGCTCCGTCGACAAGCTTGCGGCCGCACTC
GAGCACCACCACCACCACCACTGAGATCCGGCTGCTAACAAAGCCCGAAAGGAAGCTGAGTTGGCTGCTG
CCACCGCTGAGCAATAACTAGCATAACCCCTTGGGGCCTCTAAACGGGTCTTGAGGGGTTTTTTGCTGAA
AGGAGGAACTATATCCGGATTGGCGAATGGG
[124 nt withheld, positions 1502-1625]
C
[91 nt withheld, positions 1627-1717]
A
[49 nt withheld, positions 1719-1767]
CCTTTGACGTTGGAGTCCACGTTCTTT
[37 nt withheld, positions 1795-1831]
ACCCTATCTCGGTCTATTCTTTTGATTTATAAGGGATTTTGCCGATTTCGGCCTATTGGTTAAAAAATGA
GCTGATTTAACAAAAATTTAACGCGAATTTTAACAAAATATTAACGCTTACAATTTAGGTGGCACTTTTC
GGGGAAATGTGCGCGGAACCCCTATTTGTTTATTTTTCTAAATACATTCAAATATGTATCCGCTCATGAA
TTAATTCTTAGAAAAACTCATCGAGCATCAAATGAAACTGCAATTTATTCATATCAGGATTATCAATACC
ATATTTTTGAAAAAGCCGTTTCTGTAATGAAGGAGAAAACTCACCGAGGCAGTTCCATAGGATGGCAAGA
TCCTGGTATCGGTCTGCGATTCCGACTCGTCCAACATCAATACAACCTATTAATTTCCCCTCGTCAAAAA
TAAGGTTATCAAGTGAGAAATCACCATGAGTGACGACTGAATCCGGTGAGAATGGCAAAAGTTTATGCAT
TTCTTTCCAGACTTGTTCAACAGGCCAGCCATTACGCTCGTCATCAAAATCACTCGCATCAACCAAACCG
TTATTCATTCGTGATTGCGCCTGAGCGAGACGAAATACGCGATCGCTGTTAAAAGGACAATTACAAACAG
GAATCGAATGCAACCGGCGCAGGAACACTGCCAGCGCATCAACAATATTTTCACCTGAATCAGGATATTC
TTCTAATACCTGGAATGCTGTTTTCCCGGGGATCGCAGTGGTGAGTAACCATGCATCATCAGGAGTACGG
ATAAAATGCTTGATGGTCGGAAGAGGCATAAATTCCGTCAGCCAGTTTAGTCTGACCATCTCATCTGTAA
CATCATTGGCAACGCTACCTTTGCCATGTTTCAGAAACAACTCTGGCGCATCGGGCTTCCCATACAATCG
ATAGATTGTCGCACCTGATTGCCCGACATTATCGCGAGCCCATTTATACCCATATAAATCAGCATCCATG
TTGGAATTTAATCGCGGCCTAGAGCAAGACGTTTCCCGTTGAATATGGCTCATAACACCCCTTGTATTAC
TGTTTATGTAAGCAGACAGTTTTATTGTTCATGACCAAAATCCCTTAACGTGAGTTTTCGTTCCACTGAG
CGTCAGACCCCGTAGAAAAGATCAAAGGATCTTCTTGAGATCCTTTTTTTCTGCGCGTAATCTGCTGCTT
GCAAACAAAAAAACCACCGCTACCAGCGGTGGTTTGTTTGCCGGATCAAGAGCTACCAACTCTTTTTCCG
AAGGTAACTGGCTTCAGCAGAGCGCAGATACCAAATACTGTCCTTCTAGTGTAGCCGTAGTTAGGCCACC
ACTTCAAGAACTCTGTAGCACCGCCTACATACCTCGCTCTGCTAATCCTGTTACCAGTGGCTGCTGCCAG
TGGCGATAAGTCGTGTCTTACCGGGTTGGACTCAAGACGATAGTTACCGGATAAGGCGCAGCGGTCGGGC
TGAACGGGGGGTTCGTGCACACAGCCCAGCTTGGAGCGAACGACCTACACCGAACTGAGATACCTACAGC
GTGAGCTATGAGAAAGCGCCACGCTTCCCGAAGGGAGAAAGGCGGACAGGTATCCGGTAAGCGGCAGGGT
CGGAACAGGAGAGCGCACGAGGGAGCTTCCAGGGGGAAACGCCTGGTATCTTTATAGTCCTGTCGGGTTT
CGCCACCTCTGACTTGAGCGTCGATTTTTGTGATGCTCGTCAGGGGGGCGGAGCCTATGGAAAAACGCCA
GCAACGCGGCCTTTTTACGGTTCCTGGCCTTTTGCTGGCCTTTTGCTCACATGTTCTTTCCTGCGTTATC
CCCTGATTCTGTGGATAACCGTATTACCGCCTTTGAGTGAGCTGATACCGCTCGCCGCAGCCGAACGACC
GAGCGCAGCGAGTCAGTGAGCGAGGAAGCGGAAGAGCGCCTGATGCGGTATTTTCTCCTTACGCATCTGT
GCGGTATTTCACACCGCAATGGTGCACTCTCAGTACAATCTGCTCTGATGCCGCATAGTTAAGCCAGTAT
ACACTCCGCTATCGCTACGTGACTGGGTCATGGCTGCGCCCCGACACCCGCCAACACCCGCTGACGCGCC
CTGACGGGCTTGTCTGCTCCCGGCATCCGCTTACAGACAAGCTGTGACCGTCTCCGGGAGCTGCATGTGT
CAGAGGTTTTCACCGTCATCACCGAAACGCGCGAGGCAGCTGCGGTAAAGCTCATCAGCGTGGTCGTGAA
GCGATTCACAGATGTCTGCCTGTTCATCCGCGTCCAGCTCGTTGAGTTTCTCCAGAAGCGTTAATGTCTG
GCTTCTGATAAAGCGGGCCATGTTAAGGGCGGTTTTTTCCTGTTTGGTCACTGATGCCTCCGTGTAAGGG
GGATTTCTGTTCATGGGGGTAATGATACCGATGAAACGAGAGAGGATGCTCACGATACGGGTTACTGATG
ATGAACATGCCCGGTTACTGGAACGTTGTGAGGGTAAACAACTGGCGGTATGGATGCGGCGGGACCAGAG
AAAAATCACTCAGGGTCAATGCCAGCGCTTCGTTAATACAGATGTAGGTGTTCCACAGGGTAGCCAGCAG
CATCCTGCGATGCAGATCCGGAACATAATGGTGCAGGGCGCTGACTTCCGCGTTTCCAGACTTTACGAAA
CACGGAAACCGAAGACCATTCATGTTGTTGCTCAGGTCGCAGACGTTTTGCAGCAGCAGTCGCTTCACGT
TCGCTCGCGTATCGGTGATTCATTCTGCTAACCAGTAAGGCAACCCCGCCAGCCTAGCCGGGTCCTCAAC
GACAGGAGCACGATCATGCGCACCCGTGGGGCCGCCATGCCGGCGATAATGGCCTGCTTCTCGCCGAAAC
GTTTGGTGGCGGGACCAGTGACGAAGGCTTGAGCGAGGGCGTGCAAGATTCCGAATACCGCAAGCGACAG
GCCGATCATCGTCGCGCTCCAGCGAAAGCGGTCCTCGCCGAAAATGACCCAGAGCGCTGCCGGCACCTGT
CCTACGAGTTGCATGATAAAGAAGACAGTCATAAGTGCGGCGACGATAGTCATGCCCCGCGCCCACCGGA
AGGAGCTGACTGGGTTGAAGGCTCTCAAGGGCATCGGTCGAGATCCCGGTGCCTAATGAGTGAGCTAACT
TACATTAATTGCGTTGCGCTCACTGCCCGCTTTCCAGTCGGGAAACCTGTCGTGCCAGCTGCATTAATGA
ATCGGCCAACGCGCGGGGAGAGGCGGTTTGCGTATTGGGCGCCAGGGTGGTTTTTCTTTTCACCAGTGAG
ACGGGCAACAGCTGATTGCCCTTCACCGCCTGGCCCTGAGAGAGTTGCAGCAAGCGGTCCACGCTGGTTT
GCCCCAGCAGGCGAAAATCCTGTTTGATGGTGGTTAACGGCGGGATATAACATGAGCTGTCTTCGGTATC
GTCGTATCCCACTACCGAGATATCCGCACCAACGCGCAGCCCGGACTCGGTAATGGCGCGCATTGCGCCC
AGCGCCATCTGATCGTTGGCAACCAGCATCGCAGTGGGAACGATGCCCTCATTCAGCATTTGCATGGTTT
GTTGAAAACCGGACATGGCACTCCAGTCGCCTTCCCGTTCCGCTATCGGCTGAATTTGATTGCGAGTGAG
ATATTTATGCCAGCCAGCCAGACGCAGACGCGCCGAGACAGAACTTAATGGGCCCGCTAACAGCGCGATT
TGCTGGTGACCCAATGCGACCAGATGCTCCACGCCCAGTCGCGTACCGTCTTCATGGGAGAAAATAATAC
TGTTGATGGGTGTCTGGTCAGAGACATCAAGAAATAACGCCGGAACATTAGTGCAGGCAGCTTCCACAGC
AATGGCATCCTGGTCATCCAGCGGATAGTTAATGATCAGCCCACTGACGCGTTGCGCGAGAAGATTGTGC
ACCGCCGCTTTACAGGCTTCGACGCCGCTTCGTTCTACCATCGACACCACCACGCTGGCACCCAGTTGAT
CGGCGCGAGATTTAATCGCCGCGACAATTTGCGACGGCGCGTGCAGGGCCAGACTGGAGGTGGCAACGCC
AATCAGCAACGACTGTTTGCCCGCCAGTTGTTGTGCCACGCGGTTGGGAATGTAATTCAGCTCCGCCATC
GCCGCTTCCACTTTTTCCCGCGTTTTCGCAGAAACGTGGCTGGCCTGGTTCACCACGCGGGAAACGGTCT
GATAAGAGACACCGGCATACTCTGCGACATCGTATAACGTTACTGGTTTCACATTCACCACCCTGAATTG
ACTCTCTTCCGGGCGCTATCATGCCATACCGCGAAAGGTTTTGCGCCATTCGATGGTGTCCGGGATCTCG
ACGCTCTCCCTTATGCGACTCCTGCATTAGGAAGCAGCCCAGTAGTAGGTTGAGGCCGTTGAGCACCGCC
GCCGCAAGGAATGGTGCATGCAAGGAGATGGCGCCCAACAGTCCCCCGGCCACGGGGCCTGCCACCATAC
CCACGCCGAAACAAGCGCTCATGAGCCCGAAGTGGCGAGCCCGATCTTCCCCATCGGTGATGTCGGCGAT
ATAGGCGCCAGCAACCGCACCTGTGGCGCCGGTGATGCCGGCCACGATGCGTCCGGCGTAGAGGATCGAG
ATCTCGATCCCGCGAAATTAATACGACTCACTATAGGGGAATTGTGAGCGGATAACAATTCCCCTCTAGA
AATAATTTTGTTTAACTTTAAGAAGGAGATATACCATGGGCAGCAGCCATCATCATCAT
